>Addgene plasmid #68713 | pLL3.7 K122 FH-TAZ-ires-GFP-Osteocalcin-promoter-H2B mCherry reporter | addgene partial sequence | sequence record 126706 | EGFP-N 5'-CGTCGCCGTCCAGCTCGACCAG-3'
TTGTGGCCATATTATCATCGTGTTTTTCAAAGGAAAACCACGTCCCCGTGGTTCGGGGGGCCTAGACGTT
TTTTTAACCTCGACTAAACACATGTAAAGCATGTGTACCGAGGCCCCAGATCAGATCCCATACAATGGGG
TACCTTCTGGGCATCCTTCAGCCCCTTGTTGAATACGCTTGAGGAGAGCCATTTGACTCTTTCCACAACT
ATCCAACTCACAACGTGGCACTGGGGTTGTGCCGCCTTTGCAGGTGTATCTTATACACGTGGCTTTTGGC
CGCAGAGGCACCTGTCGCCAGGTGGGGGGTTCCGCTGCCTGCAAAGGGTCGCTACAGACGTTGTTTGTCT
TCAAGAAGCTTCCAGAGGAACTGCTTCCTTCACGACATTCAACAGACCTTGCATTCCTTTGGCGAGAGGG
GAAAGACCCCTAGGAATGCTCGTCAAGAAGACAGGGCCAGGTTTCCGGGCCCTCACATTGCCAAAAGACG
GCAATATGGTGGAAAATAACATATAGACAAACGCACACCGGCCTTATTCCAAGCGGCTTCGGCCAGTAAC
GTTAGGGGG
