>Addgene plasmid #68713 | pLL3.7 K122 FH-TAZ-ires-GFP-Osteocalcin-promoter-H2B mCherry reporter | addgene partial sequence | sequence record 128776 | mCherry-R 5'-TTGGTCACCTTCAGCTTGG-3'
CTCGATCTCGAACTCGTGGCCGTTCACGGAGCCCTCCATGTGCACCTTGTAAGCGCATGAACTCCTTGAT
GATGGCCATGTTATCCTCCTCGCCCTTGCTCACCATGGTGGCGACCGGTGGATCCTTAGAGCTAGTGTAC
TTGGTAACTGCCTTAGTGCCCTCGGACACAGCATGCTTAGCCAGCTCCCCAGGCAGCAGCAGGCGCACAG
CCGTCTGAATCTCCCTGGAGGTGATGGTCGAGCGCTTATTGTAGTGAGCCAGGCGAGAAGCCTCGCCCGC
GATGCGCTCGAAGATGTCGTTGACGAAGGAGTTCATGATCCCCATGGCCTTGGATGAGATGCCGGTGTCG
GGGTGGACCTGCTTCAGAACCTTGTACACATAGATAGAATAGCTCTCCTTGCGGCTGCGCTTACGCTTCT
TACCATCCTTCTTCTGCGCCTTAGTGATAGCCTTCTTAGAACCCTTTTTAGGGGCTGGAGCAGACTTAGA
GGGTTCAGGCATGGTGGCGGTACCAAGCTTGGAAGAGAGTGAGGACGAACGCGCCCCCACCCCCTTTTAT
AGCCCAGATCTCGAGCCCGGGCTAGCACGCGTGTCTGCTAGGTCTGCACCGAGTTGCTGTGTGGGACTTG
TCTGTTCTGCAATACCTTTTATATCCACTGCCTGAGCCCCTAATGTAAGCAGGAGGGGCAGGAGATGCTG
CCAGGACTAATTGGGGGTCATGTGCGCAATAGGTCAAACCCAAAGGATGCTGTGGTTGGTGACTGCAGCT
GCCGGGGCGAAGGCCTGGAAGG
