>Addgene plasmid #68713 | pLL3.7 K122 FH-TAZ-ires-GFP-Osteocalcin-promoter-H2B mCherry reporter | addgene partial sequence | sequence record 132037 | pCDH-rev 5'-GCATTCCTTTGGCGAGAG-3'
AAAGACGGCAATATGGTGGAAAATAACATATAGACAAACGCACACCGGCCTTATTCCAAGCGGCTTCGGC
CAGTAACGTTAGGGGGGGGGGAGGGAGAGGGGCGGATCCGATATCTTACAGCCAGGTTAGAAAGGGCTCA
CTTTTGTTCAGAGCAGACTCTACACCATTGAAGAGGGGGATCAGGTCTTCAGATTCCAAAGTTCCTAAGT
CAACGTTTGTTCCTGGAAGACAGTCAAGGAAATCAGGGTAACGGGTCTGTTGGGGATTGATGTTCATGGG
TGTTTGCCCTGCGTTTTCTCCTGTATCCATCTCATCCACATTGCTGAGGAAGTCCTCCGGAGTTGTGGGG
ACACTGTAGCACCCTAACCCCAGGCCACTGTCAGTGCTCTGCTCCCTCGAATGATATGGCCCTCCATTGA
GGAAAGGATCTGAGCTATTATTAGTGATGGATCTCATGTCTGGGGTCATCGTGGGTGGGTTGACAGCAGC
CTGAACTGGGGCAAGAGTCTCAGCTTCCATGGGGAGCTGTCGACAGAGGGCAGCTTCCTGCCTCATGAGC
TCCTCTTGGCGCATTCGAATCCTTTCTCTCTCCATCTGGATTCTCTGAAGCCGCAGTTTCTGCTGCTGCT
GCTGCTGAGTGGTCAGCGCATTGG
