[The description below was written by a language model from this plasmid's Addgene catalogue record.]
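Description:
pLL3.7 K122 FH-TAZ-ires-GFP-Osteocalcin-promoter-H2B mCherry reporter is a lentiviral mammalian expression plasmid built on a modified pLL3.7 backbone. The record does not itemise the backbone changes and defers to the associated publication. It is propagated in bacteria as a high-copy plasmid under ampicillin selection. The recommended host is a recombination-deficient strain, as is usual for lentiviral vectors whose repeated LTR sequences can be unstable. No feature table is provided, so the origin, LTRs, packaging signal and other viral elements are not confirmed by the record.

The payload combines an effector and a readout in a single vector. Human TAZ (WWTR1), a transcriptional co-activator of the Hippo pathway, is expressed from a CMV promoter and was cloned between NheI and XhoI sites, both of which are retained. The "FH" prefix in the name suggests an N-terminal tandem epitope tag, most likely FLAG and His or HA, though the record does not define it. An IRES following TAZ allows GFP to be translated from the same transcript, so green fluorescence marks transduced cells expressing TAZ.

A second cassette, judging from the name, places H2B-mCherry, a histone fusion that gives nuclear red fluorescence, under an osteocalcin promoter. Osteocalcin is an osteoblast marker gene, so the arrangement appears designed to report TAZ-dependent transcriptional activity on this promoter. In that design, mCherry would serve as the activity signal and GFP as the expression control. Such a vector would suit cell-based assays or screens for modulators of TAZ function, although the record does not state the intended application explicitly.
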