Addgene plasmid #68713: pLL3.7 K122 FH-TAZ-ires-GFP-Osteocalcin-promoter-H2B mCherry reporter
Depositing lab: Yutaka Hata. Depositing organization: Institute of Science Tokyo.
Backbone
  Vector backbone: pLL3.7
  Modifications to backbone: Please refer to the paper.
  Vector type: Mammalian Expression, Lentiviral
Growth in bacteria
  Bacterial resistance: Ampicillin, 100 μg/mL
  Growth temperature: 37°C
  Growth strain: Stbl3
  Copy number: High Copy
Gene/Insert
  Gene/Insert name: H2B mCherry and TAZ/WWTR1
  Species: H. sapiens (human)
  Promoter: CMV for TAZ/WWTR1
  Cloning method: Restriction Enzyme; 5′ cloning site NheI (not destroyed); 3′ cloning site XhoI (not destroyed)
  Sequencing primers: 5′ CMV promoter; 3′ ccctaggaatgctcgtcaag
Terms and licenses: Academic/Nonprofit Terms; Industry Terms: Not Available to Industry
How to cite: pLL3.7 K122 FH-TAZ-ires-GFP-Osteocalcin-promoter-H2B mCherry reporter was a gift from Yutaka Hata (Addgene plasmid # 68713 ; http://n2t.net/addgene:68713 ; RRID:Addgene_68713)
